>Addgene plasmid #244762 | CL20_mEGFP_FOidr_210 | addgene full sequence | sequence record 488225 | Addgene NGS Result
AAAAAAAATCTAACCTCAAGTCAAGGCTTTTCTATGGAATAAGGAATGGACAGCAGGGGGCTGTTTCATA
TACTGATGACCTCTTTATAGCCAACCTTTGTTCATGGCAGCCAGCATATGGGCATATGTTGCCAAACTCT
AAACCAAATACTCATTCTGATGTTTTAAATGATTTGCCCTCCCATATGTCCTTCCGAGTGAGAGACACAA
AAAATTCCAACACACTATTGCAATGAAAATAAATTTCCTTTATTAGCCAGAAGTCAGATGCTCAAGGGGC
TTCATGATGTCCCCATAATTTTTGGCAGAGGGAAAAAGATCTGCTAGCTCGAGCAGCTGAAGCTTTATTG
AGGCTTAAGCAGTGGGTTCCCTAGTTAGCCAGAGAGCTCCCAGGCTCAGATCTGGTCTAACCAGAGAGAC
CCAGTACAGGCAAAAAGCAGATCTTGTCTTCTTTGGGAGTGAATTAGCCCTTCCAGTCCCCCCTTTTCTT
TTAAAAAGTGGCTAAGATCTACAGCTGCCTTGTAAGTCATTGGTCTTAAAGGTACCGTAATCTTATCTAG
AACCGGTTCAGGACTCGCTCCCCAAGGCCTGGCATGAGGGCGGCTGACGCCCTAACGAGACCTGAGGGTG
ACGAGCTTCTCCCAACTTACACGCTTTATCAACGTGTGTGATATTGGACGGGCTCACGTCTCCTGGTTGG
GGATCTTGACGAGATGTGAAAGAGTTTCCATGTTGGTGTTGAGGCTTTACCGAGCTAGCCCGGGAAGCGG
CCGCACTTCCCCCGGAGCCTCCGCTTCCGCCCTTGTACAGCTCGTCCATGCCGAGAGTGATCCCGGCGGC
GGTCACGAACTCCAGCAGGACCATGTGATCGCGCTTCTCGTTGGGGTCTTTGCTCAGCTTGGACTGGGTG
CTCAGGTAGTGGTTGTCGGGCAGCAGCACGGGGCCGTCGCCGATGGGGGTGTTCTGCTGGTAGTGGTCGG
CGAGCTGCACGCTGCCGTCCTCGATGTTGTGGCGGATCTTGAAGTTCACCTTGATGCCGTTCTTCTGCTT
GTCGGCCATGATATAGACGTTGTGGCTGTTGTAGTTGTACTCCAGCTTGTGCCCCAGGATGTTGCCGTCC
TCCTTGAAGTCGATGCCCTTCAGCTCGATGCGGTTCACCAGGGTGTCGCCCTCGAACTTCACCTCGGCGC
GGGTCTTGTAGTTGCCGTCGTCCTTGAAGAAGATGGTGCGCTCCTGGACGTAGCCTTCGGGCATGGCGGA
CTTGAAGAAGTCGTGCTGCTTCATGTGGTCGGGGTAGCGGCTGAAGCACTGCACGCCGTAGGTCAGGGTG
GTCACGAGGGTGGGCCAGGGCACGGGCAGCTTGCCGGTGGTGCAGATGAACTTCAGGGTCAGCTTGCCGT
AGGTGGCATCGCCCTCGCCCTCGCCGGACACGCTGAACTTGTGGCCGTTTACGTCGCCGTCCAGCTCGAC
CAGGATGGGCACCACCCCGGTGAACAGCTCCTCGCCCTTGCTCACCATGGTGGCGACCGGTGGATCCCGG
GCCCGCGGTACCGTCGACTGCAGAATTCGGTTCACTAAACGAGCCCGGTTCACTAAACGAGCTCTGCTTA
TATAGACCTCCCACCGTACACGCCTACCGCCCATTTGCGTCAATGGGGCGGAGTTGTTACGACATTTTGG
AAAGTCCCGTTGATTTTGGTGCCAAAACAAACTCCCATTGACGTCAATGGGGTGGAGACTTGGAAATCCC
CGTGAGTCAAACCGCTATCCACGCCCATTGATGTACTGCCAAAACCGCATCACCATGGTAATAGCGATGA
CTAATACGTAGATGTACTGCCAAGTAGGAAAGTCCCATAAGGTCATGTACTGGGCATAATGCCAGGCGGG
CCATTTACCGTCATTGACGTCAATAGGGGGCGTACTTGGCATATGATACACTTGATGTACTGCCAAGTGG
GCAGTTTACCGTAAATACTCCACCCATTGACGTCAATGGAAAGTCCCTATTGGCGTTACTATGGGAACAT
ACGTCATTATTGACGTCAATGGGCGGGGGTCGTTGGGCGGTCAGCCAGGCGGGCCATTTACCGTAAGTTA
TGTAACGCGGAACTCCATATATGGGCTATGAACTAATGACCCCGTAATTGATTACTATTAATAACTAGCA
CGCGTTCGAAGCTTGAGCTCGGTCCCCTCGGGGTTGGGAGGTGGGTCTGAAACGATAATGGTGAATATCC
CTGCCTAACTCTATTCACTATAGAAAGTACAGCAAAAACTATTCTTAAACCTACCAAGCCTCCTACTATC
ATTATGAATAATTTTATATACCACAGCCAATTTGTTATGTTAAACCAATTCCACAAACTTGCCCATTTAT
CTAATTCCAATAATTCTTGTTCATTCTTTTCTTGCTGGTTTTGCGATTCTTCAATTAAGGAGTGTATTAA
GCTTGTGTAATTGTTAATTTCTCTGTCCCACTCCATCCAGGTCGTGTGATTCCAAATCTGTTCCAGAGAT
TTATTACTCCAACTAGCATTCCAAGGCACAGCAGTGGTGCAAATGAGTTTTCCAGAGCAACCCCAAATCC
CCAGGAGCTGTTGATCCTTTAGGTATCTTTCCACAGCCAGGATTCTTGCCTGGAGCTGCTTGATGCCCCA
GACTGTGAGTTGCAACAGATGCTGTTGCGCCTCAATAGCCCTCAGCAAATTGTTCTGCTGCTGCACTATA
CCAGACAATAATTGTCTGGCCTGTACCGTCAGCGTCATTGACGCTGCGCCCATAGTGCTTCCTGCTGCTC
CCAAGAACCCAAGGAACAAAGCTCCTATTCCCACTGCTCTTTTTTCTCTCTGCACCACTCTTCTCTTTGC
CTTGGTGGGTGCTACTCCTAATGGTTCAATTTTTACTACTTTATATTTATATAATTCACTTCTCCAATTG
TCCCTCATATCTCCTCCTTATGGTGTTTTACTAAACTTTTCCATGTTCTAATCCTCATCCTGTCTACTTG
CCACACAATCATCACCTGCCATCTGTTTTCCATAATCCCTAATGATCTTTGCTTTTCTTCTTGGCACTAC
TTTTATGTCACTATTATCTTGTATTACTACTGCCCCTTCACCTTTCCAGAGGAGCTTTGCTGGTCCTTTC
CAAAGTGGATTTCTGCTGTCCCTGTAATAAACCCGAAAATTTTGAATTTTTGTAATTTGTTTTTGTAATT
CTTTAGTTTGTATGTCTGTTGCTATTATGTCTACTATTCTTTCCCCTGCACTGTACCCCCCAATCCCCCC
TTTTCTTTTAAAATTGTGGATGAATACTGCCATTTGTACTGCTGTCTTAAGATGTTCAGCCTGATCTCTT
ACCTGTCCTATAATTTTCTTTAATTCTTTATTCATAGATTCTACTACTCCTTGACTTTGGGGATTGTAGG
GAATTTCCAGGTCTGAAGATCCTGCTGCTTGCTGTGCTTTTTTCTTACTTTTGTTTTGCTCTTCCTCTAT
CTTGTCTAAAGCTTCCTTGGTGTCTTTTATCTCTATCCTTTGATGCACACAATAGAGGGTTGCTACTGTA
TTATATAATGATCTAAGTTCTTCTGATCCTGTCTGAAGGGATGGTTGTAGCTGTCCCAGTATTTGTCTAC
AGCCTTCTGATGTTTCTAACAGGCCAGTATTAACTGCGAATCGTTCTAGCTCCCTGCTTGCCCATACTAT
ATGTTTTAATTTATATTTTTTCTTTCCCCCTGGCCTTAACCGAATTTTTTCCCATCGCGATCTAATTCTC
CCCCGCTTAATACTGACGCTCTCGCACCCATCTCTCTCCTTCTAGCCTCCGCTAGTCAAAATTTTTGGCG
TACTCACCAGTCGCCGCCCCTCGCCTCTTGCCGTGCGCGCTTCAGCAAGCCGAGTCCTGCGTCGAGAGAG
CTCCTCTGGTTTCCCTTTCGCTTTCAAGTCCCTGTTCGGGCGCCACTGCTAGAGATTTTCCACACTGACT
AAAAGGGTCTGAGGGATCTCTAGTTACCAGAGTCACACAACAGACGGGCACACACTACTTGAAGCACTCA
AGGCAAGCTTTATTGAGGCTTAAGCAGTGGGTTCCCTAGTTAGCCAGAGAGCTCCCAGGCTCAGATCTGG
TCTAACCAGAGAGACCCAGTACAGGCAAAAAGCAGCTGCTTATATGCAGGATCTGAGGGCTCGCCACTCC
CCAGTCCCGCCCAGGCCACGCCTCCCATGGTAATAGCGATGACTAATACGTAGATGTACTGCCAAGTAGG
AAAGTCCCATAAGGTCATGTACTGGGCATAATGCCAGGCGGGCCATTTACCGTCATTGACGTCAATAGGG
GGCGTACTTGGCATATGATACACTTGATGTACTGCCAAGTGGGCAGTTTACCGTAAATACTCCACCCATT
GACGTCAATGGAAAGTCCCTATTGGCGTTACTATGGGAACATACGTCATTATTGACGTCAATGGGCGGGG
GTCGTTGGGCGGTCAGCCAGGCGGGCCATTTACCGTAAGTTATGTAACGCGGAACTCCATATATGGGCTA
TGAACTAATGACCCCGTAATTGATTACTATTAATAACTAGTCAATAATCAATGTCGACCCAGGTGGCACT
TTTCGGGGAAATGTGCGCGGAACCCCTATTTGTTTATTTTTCTAAATACATTCAAATATGTATCCGCTCA
TGAGACAATAACCCTGATAAATGCTTCAATAATATTGAAAAAGGAAGAGTATGAGTATTCAACATTTCCG
TGTCGCCCTTATTCCCTTTTTTGCGGCATTTTGCCTTCCTGTTTTTGCTCACCCAGAAACGCTGGTGAAA
GTAAAAGATGCTGAAGATCAGTTGGGTGCACGAGTGGGTTACATCGAACTGGATCTCAACAGCGGTAAGA
TCCTTGAGAGTTTTCGCCCCGAAGAACGTTTTCCAATGATGAGCACTTTTAAAGTTCTGCTATGTGGCGC
GGTATTATCCCGTATTGACGCCGGGCAAGAGCAACTCGGTCGCCGCATACACTATTCTCAGAATGACTTG
GTTGAGTACTCACCAGTCACAGAAAAGCATCTTACGGATGGCATGACAGTAAGAGAATTATGCAGTGCTG
CCATAACCATGAGTGATAACACTGCGGCCAACTTACTTCTGACAACGATCGGAGGACCGAAGGAGCTAAC
CGCTTTTTTGCACAACATGGGGGATCATGTAACTCGCCTTGATCGTTGGGAACCGGAGCTGAATGAAGCC
ATACCAAACGACGAGCGTGACACCACGATGCCTGTAGCAATGGCAACAACGTTGCGCAAACTATTAACTG
GCGAACTACTTACTCTAGCTTCCCGGCAACAATTAATAGACTGGATGGAGGCGGATAAAGTTGCAGGACC
ACTTCTGCGCTCGGCCCTTCCGGCTGGCTGGTTTATTGCTGATAAATCTGGAGCCGGTGAGCGTGGGTCT
CGCGGTATCATTGCAGCACTGGGGCCAGATGGTAAGCCCTCCCGTATCGTAGTTATCTACACGACGGGGA
GTCAGGCAACTATGGATGAACGAAATAGACAGATCGCTGAGATAGGTGCCTCACTGATTAAGCATTGGTA
ACTGTCAGACCAAGTTTACTCATATATACTTTAGATTGATTTAAAACTTCATTTTTAATTTAAAAGGATC
TAGGTGAAGATCCTTTTTGATAATCTCATGACCAAAATCCCTTAACGTGAGTTTTCGTTCCACTGAGCGT
CAGACCCCGTAGAAAAGATCAAAGGATCTTCTTGAGATCCTTTTTTTCTGCGCGTAATCTGCTGCTTGCA
AACAAAAAAACCACCGCTACCAGCGGTGGTTTGTTTGCCGGATCAAGAGCTACCAACTCTTTTTCCGAAG
GTAACTGGCTTCAGCAGAGCGCAGATACCAAATACTGTTCTTCTAGTGTAGCCGTAGTTAGGCCACCACT
TCAAGAACTCTGTAGCACCGCCTACATACCTCGCTCTGCTAATCCTGTTACCAGTGGCTGCTGCCAGTGG
CGATAAGTCGTGTCTTACCGGGTTGGACTCAAGACGATAGTTACCGGATAAGGCGCAGCGGTCGGGCTGA
ACGGGGGGTTCGTGCACACAGCCCAGCTTGGAGCGAACGACCTACACCGAACTGAGATACCTACAGCGTG
AGCTATGAGAAAGCGCCACGCTTCCCGAAGGGAGAAAGGCGGACAGGTATCCGGTAAGCGGCAGGGTCGG
AACAGGAGAGCGCACGAGGGAGCTTCCAGGGGGAAACGCCTGGTATCTTTATAGTCCTGTCGGGTTTCGC
CACCTCTGACTTGAGCGTCGATTTTTGTGATGCTCGTCAGGGGGGCGGAGCCTATGGAAAAACGCCAGCA
ACGCGGCCTTTTTACGGTTCCTGGCCTTTTGCTGGCCTTTTGCTCACATGTTCTTTCCTGCGTTATCCCC
TGATTCTGTGGATAACCGTATTACCGCCTTTGAGTGAGCTGATACCGCTCGCCGCAGCCGAACGACCGAG
CGCAGCGAGTCAGTGAGCGAGGAAGCGGAAGAGCGCCCAATACGCAAACCGCCTCTCCCCGCGCGTTGGC
CGATTCATTAATGCAGCGGATCCAGACATGATAAGATACATTGATGAGTTTGGACAAACCACAACTAGAA
TGCAGTGAAAAAAATGCTTTATTTGTGAAATTTGTGATGCTATTGCTTTATTTGTAACCATTATAAGCTG
CAATAAACAAGTTAGCTTTTTGCAAAAGCCTAGGCCTCCAAAAAAGCCTCCTCACTACTTCTGGAATAGC
TCAGAGGCCGAGGCGGCCTCGGCCTCTGCATAAATAAAAAAAATTAGTCAGCCATGGGGCGGAGAATGGG
CGGAACTGGGCGGAGTTAGGGGCGGGATGGGCGGAGTTAGGGGCGGGACTATGGTTGCTGACTAATTGAG
ATGCGGATCCGCTGGCACGACAGGTTTCCCGACTGGAAAGCGGGCAGTGAGCGCAACGCAATTAATGTGA
GTTAGCTCACTCATTAGGCACCCCAGGCTTTACACTTTATGCTTCCGGCTCGTATGTTGTGTGGAATTGT
GAGCGGATAACAATTTCACACAGGAAACAGCTATGACCATGATTACGCCAAGCTTGGGCTGCAGGTCGAG
GGATCTCCATAAGAGAAGAGGGACAGCTATGACTGGGAGTAGTCAGGAGAGGAGGAAAAATCTGGCTAGT
AAAACATGTAAGGAAAATTTTAGGGATGTTAAAGAAAAAAATAACACAAAACAAAATAT
Features (pLannotate 1.2.2; 29 found; start..end, strand, type, name):
    199..254     -  polyA_signal   β-globin poly(A) signal: rabbit β-globin polyadenylation signal (Gil and Proudfoot, 1987)
    340..475     -  LTR            3' LTR (ΔU3) (fragment): self-inactivating 3' long terminal repeat (LTR) from HIV-1
    477..545     -  CDS            nef (fragment): NEF_HV1Z2 - Experimental evidence at protein level: Swiss-Prot protein existence level 1. Extracellular Nef protein targets CD4(+) T-lymphocytes for apoptosis by interacting with CXCR4 surface receptors. From Human immunodeficiency virus type 1 group M subtype D (isolate Z2/CDC-Z34) (HIV-1).
    571..756     -  CDS            MAMLD1 (fragment): MAMD1_HUMAN - Also known as CG1, CXorf6. Experimental evidence at protein level: Swiss-Prot protein existence level 1. Transactivates the HES3 promoter independently of NOTCH proteins. HES3 is a non-canonical NOTCH target gene which lacks binding sites for RBPJ. From Homo sapiens (Human).
    802..1518    -  CDS            mEGFP: mEGFP is a basic (constitutively fluorescent) green fluorescent protein published in 2002, derived from Aequorea victoria. It has moderate acid sensitivity.
   1532..1569    -  misc_feature   MCS (fragment): multiple cloning site
   1568..1584    -  promoter       tight TRE promoter (fragment): Tet-responsive promoter PTight, consisting of seven tet operator sequences followed by the minimal CMV promoter
   1600..1803    -  promoter       CMV promoter: human cytomegalovirus (CMV) immediate early promoter
   1804..2107    -  enhancer       CMV enhancer: human cytomegalovirus immediate early enhancer
   2175..2191    -  misc_feature   MCS (fragment): multiple cloning site
   2191..2216    -  CDS            Rev (fragment): human immunodeficiency virus 1 (HIV-1) Rev protein; rev; enhances nuclear export of unspliced and incompletely spliced viral mRNAs
   2593..2826    -  misc_feature   RRE: The Rev response element (RRE) of HIV-1 allows for Rev-dependent mRNA export from the nucleus to the cytoplasm.
   2960..3043    -  CDS            vif (fragment): VIF_HV1BR - Experimental evidence at protein level: Swiss-Prot protein existence level 1. Counteracts the innate antiviral activity of host APOBEC3F and APOBEC3G. Forms a complex with host APOBEC3F and APOBEC3G thus preventing the entry of these lethally hypermutating enzymes into progeny virions. Recruits an active E3 ubiquitin ligase complex composed of elongin BC, CUL5, and RBX2 to induce polyubiquitination of APOBEC3G and APOBEC3F. In turn, they are directed to the 26S proteasome for degradation. Vif interaction with APOBEC3G also blocks its cytidine deaminase activity in a proteasome-inde
   3186..3303    -  misc_feature   cPPT/CTS: central polypurine tract and central termination sequence of HIV-1
   3452..3811    -  CDS            HIV-1 gag (fragment): gag protein from human immunodeficiency virus 1; gag
   3795..3920    -  misc_feature   HIV-1 Ψ: packaging signal of human immunodeficiency virus type 1
   3967..4224    -  LTR            5' LTR (truncated): truncated 5' long terminal repeat (LTR) from HIV-1
   4226..4605    -  enhancer       CMV enhancer: human cytomegalovirus immediate early enhancer
   4636..4740    +  promoter       AmpR promoter: bla
   4741..5601    +  CDS            AmpR: β-lactamase; bla; confers resistance to ampicillin, carbenicillin, and related antibiotics
   5772..6360    +  rep_origin     ori: high-copy-number ColE1/pMB1/pBR322/pUC origin of replication
   6543..6597    +  CDS            lacI (fragment): lac repressor; lacI; The lac repressor binds to the lac operator to inhibit transcription in E. coli. This inhibition can be relieved by adding lactose or isopropyl-β-D-thiogalactopyranoside (IPTG).
   6599..6733    -  polyA_signal   SV40 poly(A) signal: SV40 polyadenylation signal
   6753..6888    -  rep_origin     SV40 ori: SV40 origin of replication
   6912..6934    -  promoter       SV40 promoter (fragment): SV40 enhancer and early promoter
   6941..6980    +  CDS            lacI (fragment): lac repressor; lacI; The lac repressor binds to the lac operator to inhibit transcription in E. coli. This inhibition can be relieved by adding lactose or isopropyl-β-D-thiogalactopyranoside (IPTG).
   6993..7014    +  protein_bind   CAP binding site: CAP binding activates transcription in the presence of cAMP. E. coli catabolite activator protein
   7029..7059    +  promoter       lac promoter: promoter for the E. coli lac operon
   7067..7083    +  protein_bind   lac operator: The lac repressor binds to the lac operator to inhibit transcription in E. coli. This inhibition can be relieved by adding lactose or isopropyl-β-D-thiogalactopyranoside (IPTG). lac repressor encoded by lacI
