[The description below was written by a language model from this plasmid's Addgene catalogue record and pLannotate feature annotations shown in this document.]
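Description:
CL20_mEGFP_FOidr_210 is a mammalian expression plasmid built on the CL20 backbone. The catalogue lists it simply as mammalian expression, but the feature table shows the architecture of a self-inactivating HIV-1 lentiviral transfer vector. A CMV enhancer is joined to a truncated 5' LTR, followed by the Ψ packaging signal with a partial gag sequence, the cPPT/CTS, the Rev response element and a ΔU3 3' LTR, with a rabbit β-globin polyadenylation signal downstream. These elements would allow the genomic RNA to be produced, exported in a Rev-dependent manner, packaged and integrated without reconstituting an active viral promoter. The short vif, Rev and nef hits are residual viral sequence rather than functional genes. In bacteria the plasmid is carried on a high-copy ColE1/pUC-type origin and selected with ampicillin through β-lactamase. An SV40 origin and poly(A) signal and remnants of the lac region also sit in the backbone.

The payload lies between the LTRs. An internal CMV enhancer/promoter drives monomeric EGFP fused at the N terminus of FOidr_210, an unmutated intrinsically disordered region taken from the human oncogenic-type fusion protein YAP1_MAMLD1. The depositor's comment indicates residues 744 to 806 of that fusion. Consistent with this, the annotation detects a short MAMLD1-derived coding fragment directly downstream of mEGFP. The brief TRE and multiple cloning site matches near the promoter appear to be incidental fragments.

The construct is intended to express a fluorescently tagged IDR in mammalian cells so its localisation and behaviour can be observed. It comes from a study linking protein condensate formation to RNA biology, although the record does not describe specific assays.
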