Addgene plasmid #244762: CL20_mEGFP_FOidr_210
Purpose: Express mEGFP-tagged intrinsically disordered protein (IDR), FOidr_210, derived from human fusion protein YAP1_MAMLD1
Depositing lab: Richard Kriwacki. Depositing organization: St. Jude Children's Research Hospital. Publication: Proteome-wide computational analyses reveal links between protein condensate formation and RNA biology. Maiti S, Tripathi S, Baggett DW, Phillips AH, Park CG, Wang J, Wahiduzzaman, Freyaldenhoven WT, Kinger S, Pioso BJ, Bollinger JC, Somjee R, Lang B, Babu MM, Kriwacki RW. Sci Adv. 2025 Dec 5;11(49):eady1420. doi: 10.1126/sciadv.ady1420. Epub 2025 Dec 3. PubMed 41337585.
Backbone
  Vector backbone: CL20
  Vector type: Mammalian Expression
Growth in bacteria
  Bacterial resistance: Ampicillin, 100 μg/mL
  Growth temperature: 37°C
  Growth strain: NEB Stable
  Copy number: High Copy
Gene/Insert
  Gene/Insert name: FOidr_210
  Species: H. sapiens (human)
  Mutation: Unmutated
  Tag / fusion protein: monomeric EGFP (N terminal on insert)
  Cloning method: Restriction Enzyme; 5′ cloning site Unknown (unknown if destroyed)
Terms and licenses: Academic/Nonprofit Terms; Industry Terms: Not Available to Industry
Depositor comments: YAP1_MAMLD1_744_806
How to cite: CL20_mEGFP_FOidr_210 was a gift from Richard Kriwacki (Addgene plasmid # 244762 ; http://n2t.net/addgene:244762 ; RRID:Addgene_244762)
